Addgene plasmid #159664: pX458-Ef1a-Cas9-GFP (gRNA: DHS-4D-3)
Purpose: CRISPR/Cas9 expressing plasmid containing the gRNA targeting an enhancer of mouse Otx2.
Depositing lab: Joseph Brzezinski. Depositing organization: University of Colorado Denver and Anschutz Medical Campus. Publication: Initiation of Otx2 expression in the developing mouse retina requires a unique enhancer and either Ascl1 or Neurog2 activity. Kaufman ML, Goodson NB, Park KU, Schwanke M, Office E, Schneider SR, Abraham J, Hensley A, Jones KL, Brzezinski JA. Development. 2021 Jun 15;148(12). pii: 269198. doi: 10.1242/dev.199399. Epub 2021 Jun 18. PubMed 34143204.
Backbone
  Vector backbone: PX466
  Vector type: CRISPR
  Selectable markers: EGFP
Growth in bacteria
  Bacterial resistance: Ampicillin, 100 μg/mL
  Growth temperature: 37°C
  Growth strain: NEB Stable
  Copy number: High Copy
Gene/Insert
  Gene/Insert name: hSpCas9
  gRNA/shRNA sequence: unspecified
  Species: S. pyogenes
  Promoter: Ef1a
  Cloning method: Gateway Cloning
Terms and licenses: Academic/Nonprofit Terms; Industry Terms: Not Available to Industry
How to cite: pX458-Ef1a-Cas9-GFP (gRNA: DHS-4D-3) was a gift from Joseph Brzezinski (Addgene plasmid # 159664 ; http://n2t.net/addgene:159664 ; RRID:Addgene_159664)
