[The description below was written by a language model from this plasmid's Addgene catalogue record and pLannotate feature annotations shown in this document.]
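Description:
pX458-Ef1a-Cas9-GFP (gRNA: DHS-4D-3) is an all-in-one CRISPR/Cas9 plasmid for transient expression in mammalian cells. It carries both the nuclease and a single guide RNA directed at an enhancer of mouse Otx2. The name points to the pX458 family, although the catalogue lists the backbone as PX466. In bacteria it replicates from a high-copy ColE1/pUC-type origin and is selected with ampicillin through the β-lactamase gene. An f1 phage origin and small pBR322-derived remnants (bom and rop fragments) are also annotated. A single AAV2 ITR sits downstream of the expression cassette. With only one repeat detected, the record gives no indication that the plasmid is intended for AAV packaging.

The Pol II cassette is driven by the human EF-1α core promoter together with portions of its intron A. It expresses Streptococcus pyogenes Cas9, which the annotation software splits into N- and C-terminal halves that are contiguous and so form one full-length coding sequence. Cas9 is followed by a nucleoplasmin bipartite nuclear localization signal, then EGFP and a bovine growth hormone polyadenylation signal. A short unannotated gap separates the NLS from EGFP, and the record does not say what linker lies there. EGFP is listed as the selectable marker, so transfected cells can be identified or sorted by fluorescence. Separately, a human U6 Pol III promoter drives the guide, which is placed just upstream of the S. pyogenes gRNA scaffold. A second partial scaffold fragment follows it. The spacer sequence itself is not specified in the catalogue fields. The plasmid is used to cut at the DHS-4D enhancer region and so test its role in regulating Otx2, studied in the context of the developing mouse retina.
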