Features (pLannotate 1.2.2; 19 found; start..end, strand, type, name):
    164..375     +  promoter       EF-1α core promoter: core promoter for human elongation factor EF-1α
    376..489     +  intron         EF-1α intron A (fragment): intron upstream of the start codon of human EF-1α
   1115..1318    +  intron         EF-1α intron A: truncated intron upstream of the start codon of human EF-1α
   1459..3060    +  CDS            Cas9(N): N-terminal portion of Streptococcus pyogenes Cas9 (Zetsche et al., 2015)
   3061..5559    +  CDS            Cas9(C): C-terminal portion of Streptococcus pyogenes Cas9 (Zetsche et al., 2015)
   5560..5607    +  CDS            nucleoplasmin NLS: bipartite nuclear localization signal from nucleoplasmin
   5677..6390    +  CDS            EGFP: EGFP is a basic (constitutively fluorescent) green fluorescent protein published in 1996, derived from Aequorea victoria. It is reported to be a rapidly-maturing weak dimer with moderate acid sensitivity.
   6424..6535    +  polyA_signal   bGH poly(A) signal: bovine growth hormone polyadenylation signal
   6640..6780    +  repeat_region  AAV2 ITR: inverted terminal repeat of adeno-associated virus serotype 2 inverted
   6785..6836    -  misc_feature   bom (fragment): basis of mobility region from pBR322
   6855..7310    +  rep_origin     f1 ori (sequence partly withheld): f1 bacteriophage origin of replication; arrow indicates direction of (+) strand synthesis
   7311..7360    -  misc_feature   bom (fragment): basis of mobility region from pBR322
   7462..7497    -  CDS            rop (fragment): Rop protein, which maintains plasmids at low copy number; rop
   7592..7696    +  promoter       AmpR promoter: bla
   7697..8557    +  CDS            AmpR: β-lactamase; bla; confers resistance to ampicillin, carbenicillin, and related antibiotics
   8728..9316    +  rep_origin     ori: high-copy-number ColE1/pMB1/pBR322/pUC origin of replication
   9378..9618    +  promoter       U6 promoter: RNA polymerase III promoter for human U6 snRNA
   9647..9722    +  misc_RNA       gRNA scaffold: guide RNA scaffold for the Streptococcus pyogenes CRISPR/Cas9 system
   9729..9772    +  misc_RNA       gRNA scaffold (fragment): guide RNA scaffold for the Streptococcus pyogenes CRISPR/Cas9 system
>Addgene plasmid #159664 | pX458-Ef1a-Cas9-GFP (gRNA: DHS-4D-3) | addgene full sequence | sequence record 336110 | Addgene NGS Result
CATACAAAAGGACTCGCCCCTGCCTTGGGGAATCCCAGGGACCGTCGTTAAACTCCCACTAACGTAGAAC
CCAGAGATCGCTGCGTTCCCGCCCCCTCACCCGCCCGCTCTCGTCATCACTGAGGTGGAGAAGAGCATGC
GTGAGGCTCCGGTGCCCGTCAGTGGGCAGAGCGCACATCGCCCACAGTCCCCGAGAAGTTGGGGGGAGGG
GTCGGCAATTGAACCGGTGCCTAGAGAAGGTGGCGCGGGGTAAACTGGGAAAGTGATGTCGTGTACTGGC
TCCGCCTTTTTCCCGAGGGTGGGGGAGAACCGTATATAAGTGCAGTAGTCGCCGTGAACGTTCTTTTTCG
CAACGGGTTTGCCGCCAGAACACAGGTAAGTGCCGTGTGTGGTTCCCGCGGGCCTGGCCTCTTTACGGGT
TATGGCCCTTGCGTGCCTTGAATTACTTCCACGCCCCTGGCTGCAGTACGTGATTCTTGATCCCGAGCTT
CGGGTTGGAAGTGGGTGGGAGAGTTCGAGGCCTTGCGCTTAAGGAGCCCCTTCGCCTCGTGCTTGAGTTG
AGGCCTGGCTTGGGCGCTGGGGCCGCCGCGTGCGAATCTGGTGGCACCTTCGCGCCTGTCTCGCTGCTTT
CGATAAGTCTCTAGCCATTTAAAATTTTTGATGACCTGCTGCGACGCTTTTTTTCTGGCAAGATAGTCTT
GTAAATGCGGGCCAAGATCTGCACACTGGTATTTCGGTTTTTGGGGCCGCGGGCGGCGACGGGGCCCGTG
CGTCCCAGCGCACATGTTCGGCGAGGCGGGGCCTGCGAGCGCGGCCACCGAGAATCGGACGGGGGTAGTC
TCAAGCTGGCCGGCCTGCTCTGGTGCCTGGCCTCGCGCCGCCGTGTATCGCCCCGCCCTGGGCGGCAAGG
CTGGCCCGGTCGGCACCAGTTGCGTGAGCGGAAAGATGGCCGCTTCCCGGCCCTGCTGCAGGGAGCTCAA
AATGGAGGACGCGGCGCTCGGGAGAGCGGGCGGGTGAGTCACCCACACAAAGGAAAAGGGCCTTTCCGTC
CTCAGCCGTCGCTTCATGTGACTCCACGGAGTACCGGGCGCCGTCCAGGCACCTCGATTAGTTCTCGAGC
TTTTGGAGTACGTCGTCTTTAGGTTGGGGGGAGGGGTTTTATGCGATGGAGTTTCCCCACACTGAGTGGG
TGGAGACTGAAGTTAGGCCAGCTTGGCACTTGATGTAATTCTCCTTGGAATTTGCCCTTTTTGAGTTTGG
ATCTTGGTTCATTCTCAAGCCTCAGACAGTGGTTCAAAGTTTTTTTCTTCCATTTCAGGTGTCGTGACCG
GTGCCACCATGGACTATAAGGACCACGACGGAGACTACAAGGATCATGATATTGATTACAAAGACGATGA
CGATAAGATGGCCCCAAAGAAGAAGCGGAAGGTCGGTATCCACGGAGTCCCAGCAGCCGACAAGAAGTAC
AGCATCGGCCTGGACATCGGCACCAACTCTGTGGGCTGGGCCGTGATCACCGACGAGTACAAGGTGCCCA
GCAAGAAATTCAAGGTGCTGGGCAACACCGACCGGCACAGCATCAAGAAGAACCTGATCGGAGCCCTGCT
GTTCGACAGCGGCGAAACAGCCGAGGCCACCCGGCTGAAGAGAACCGCCAGAAGAAGATACACCAGACGG
AAGAACCGGATCTGCTATCTGCAAGAGATCTTCAGCAACGAGATGGCCAAGGTGGACGACAGCTTCTTCC
ACAGACTGGAAGAGTCCTTCCTGGTGGAAGAGGATAAGAAGCACGAGCGGCACCCCATCTTCGGCAACAT
CGTGGACGAGGTGGCCTACCACGAGAAGTACCCCACCATCTACCACCTGAGAAAGAAACTGGTGGACAGC
ACCGACAAGGCCGACCTGCGGCTGATCTATCTGGCCCTGGCCCACATGATCAAGTTCCGGGGCCACTTCC
TGATCGAGGGCGACCTGAACCCCGACAACAGCGACGTGGACAAGCTGTTCATCCAGCTGGTGCAGACCTA
CAACCAGCTGTTCGAGGAAAACCCCATCAACGCCAGCGGCGTGGACGCCAAGGCCATCCTGTCTGCCAGA
CTGAGCAAGAGCAGACGGCTGGAAAATCTGATCGCCCAGCTGCCCGGCGAGAAGAAGAATGGCCTGTTCG
GAAACCTGATTGCCCTGAGCCTGGGCCTGACCCCCAACTTCAAGAGCAACTTCGACCTGGCCGAGGATGC
CAAACTGCAGCTGAGCAAGGACACCTACGACGACGACCTGGACAACCTGCTGGCCCAGATCGGCGACCAG
TACGCCGACCTGTTTCTGGCCGCCAAGAACCTGTCCGACGCCATCCTGCTGAGCGACATCCTGAGAGTGA
ACACCGAGATCACCAAGGCCCCCCTGAGCGCCTCTATGATCAAGAGATACGACGAGCACCACCAGGACCT
GACCCTGCTGAAAGCTCTCGTGCGGCAGCAGCTGCCTGAGAAGTACAAAGAGATTTTCTTCGACCAGAGC
AAGAACGGCTACGCCGGCTACATTGACGGCGGAGCCAGCCAGGAAGAGTTCTACAAGTTCATCAAGCCCA
TCCTGGAAAAGATGGACGGCACCGAGGAACTGCTCGTGAAGCTGAACAGAGAGGACCTGCTGCGGAAGCA
GCGGACCTTCGACAACGGCAGCATCCCCCACCAGATCCACCTGGGAGAGCTGCACGCCATTCTGCGGCGG
CAGGAAGATTTTTACCCATTCCTGAAGGACAACCGGGAAAAGATCGAGAAGATCCTGACCTTCCGCATCC
CCTACTACGTGGGCCCTCTGGCCAGGGGAAACAGCAGATTCGCCTGGATGACCAGAAAGAGCGAGGAAAC
CATCACCCCCTGGAACTTCGAGGAAGTGGTGGACAAGGGCGCTTCCGCCCAGAGCTTCATCGAGCGGATG
ACCAACTTCGATAAGAACCTGCCCAACGAGAAGGTGCTGCCCAAGCACAGCCTGCTGTACGAGTACTTCA
CCGTGTATAACGAGCTGACCAAAGTGAAATACGTGACCGAGGGAATGAGAAAGCCCGCCTTCCTGAGCGG
CGAGCAGAAAAAGGCCATCGTGGACCTGCTGTTCAAGACCAACCGGAAAGTGACCGTGAAGCAGCTGAAA
GAGGACTACTTCAAGAAAATCGAGTGCTTCGACTCCGTGGAAATCTCCGGCGTGGAAGATCGGTTCAACG
CCTCCCTGGGCACATACCACGATCTGCTGAAAATTATCAAGGACAAGGACTTCCTGGACAATGAGGAAAA
CGAGGACATTCTGGAAGATATCGTGCTGACCCTGACACTGTTTGAGGACAGAGAGATGATCGAGGAACGG
CTGAAAACCTATGCCCACCTGTTCGACGACAAAGTGATGAAGCAGCTGAAGCGGCGGAGATACACCGGCT
GGGGCAGGCTGAGCCGGAAGCTGATCAACGGCATCCGGGACAAGCAGTCCGGCAAGACAATCCTGGATTT
CCTGAAGTCCGACGGCTTCGCCAACAGAAACTTCATGCAGCTGATCCACGACGACAGCCTGACCTTTAAA
GAGGACATCCAGAAAGCCCAGGTGTCCGGCCAGGGCGATAGCCTGCACGAGCACATTGCCAATCTGGCCG
GCAGCCCCGCCATTAAGAAGGGCATCCTGCAGACAGTGAAGGTGGTGGACGAGCTCGTGAAAGTGATGGG
CCGGCACAAGCCCGAGAACATCGTGATCGAAATGGCCAGAGAGAACCAGACCACCCAGAAGGGACAGAAG
AACAGCCGCGAGAGAATGAAGCGGATCGAAGAGGGCATCAAAGAGCTGGGCAGCCAGATCCTGAAAGAAC
ACCCCGTGGAAAACACCCAGCTGCAGAACGAGAAGCTGTACCTGTACTACCTGCAGAATGGGCGGGATAT
GTACGTGGACCAGGAACTGGACATCAACCGGCTGTCCGACTACGATGTGGACCATATCGTGCCTCAGAGC
TTTCTGAAGGACGACTCCATCGACAACAAGGTGCTGACCAGAAGCGACAAGAACCGGGGCAAGAGCGACA
ACGTGCCCTCCGAAGAGGTCGTGAAGAAGATGAAGAACTACTGGCGGCAGCTGCTGAACGCCAAGCTGAT
TACCCAGAGAAAGTTCGACAATCTGACCAAGGCCGAGAGAGGCGGCCTGAGCGAACTGGATAAGGCCGGC
TTCATCAAGAGACAGCTGGTGGAAACCCGGCAGATCACAAAGCACGTGGCACAGATCCTGGACTCCCGGA
TGAACACTAAGTACGACGAGAATGACAAGCTGATCCGGGAAGTGAAAGTGATCACCCTGAAGTCCAAGCT
GGTGTCCGATTTCCGGAAGGATTTCCAGTTTTACAAAGTGCGCGAGATCAACAACTACCACCACGCCCAC
GACGCCTACCTGAACGCCGTCGTGGGAACCGCCCTGATCAAAAAGTACCCTAAGCTGGAAAGCGAGTTCG
TGTACGGCGACTACAAGGTGTACGACGTGCGGAAGATGATCGCCAAGAGCGAGCAGGAAATCGGCAAGGC
TACCGCCAAGTACTTCTTCTACAGCAACATCATGAACTTTTTCAAGACCGAGATTACCCTGGCCAACGGC
GAGATCCGGAAGCGGCCTCTGATCGAGACAAACGGCGAAACCGGGGAGATCGTGTGGGATAAGGGCCGGG
ATTTTGCCACCGTGCGGAAAGTGCTGAGCATGCCCCAAGTGAATATCGTGAAAAAGACCGAGGTGCAGAC
AGGCGGCTTCAGCAAAGAGTCTATCCTGCCCAAGAGGAACAGCGATAAGCTGATCGCCAGAAAGAAGGAC
TGGGACCCTAAGAAGTACGGCGGCTTCGACAGCCCCACCGTGGCCTATTCTGTGCTGGTGGTGGCCAAAG
TGGAAAAGGGCAAGTCCAAGAAACTGAAGAGTGTGAAAGAGCTGCTGGGGATCACCATCATGGAAAGAAG
CAGCTTCGAGAAGAATCCCATCGACTTTCTGGAAGCCAAGGGCTACAAAGAAGTGAAAAAGGACCTGATC
ATCAAGCTGCCTAAGTACTCCCTGTTCGAGCTGGAAAACGGCCGGAAGAGAATGCTGGCCTCTGCCGGCG
AACTGCAGAAGGGAAACGAACTGGCCCTGCCCTCCAAATATGTGAACTTCCTGTACCTGGCCAGCCACTA
TGAGAAGCTGAAGGGCTCCCCCGAGGATAATGAGCAGAAACAGCTGTTTGTGGAACAGCACAAGCACTAC
CTGGACGAGATCATCGAGCAGATCAGCGAGTTCTCCAAGAGAGTGATCCTGGCCGACGCTAATCTGGACA
AAGTGCTGTCCGCCTACAACAAGCACCGGGATAAGCCCATCAGAGAGCAGGCCGAGAATATCATCCACCT
GTTTACCCTGACCAATCTGGGAGCCCCTGCCGCCTTCAAGTACTTTGACACCACCATCGACCGGAAGAGG
TACACCAGCACCAAAGAGGTGCTGGACGCCACCCTGATCCACCAGAGCATCACCGGCCTGTACGAGACAC
GGATCGACCTGTCTCAGCTGGGAGGCGACAAAAGGCCGGCGGCCACGAAAAAGGCCGGCCAGGCAAAAAA
GAAAAAGGAATTCGGCAGTGGAGAGGGCAGAGGAAGTCTGCTAACATGCGGTGACGTCGAGGAGAATCCT
GGCCCAGTGAGCAAGGGCGAGGAGCTGTTCACCGGGGTGGTGCCCATCCTGGTCGAGCTGGACGGCGACG
TAAACGGCCACAAGTTCAGCGTGTCCGGCGAGGGCGAGGGCGATGCCACCTACGGCAAGCTGACCCTGAA
GTTCATCTGCACCACCGGCAAGCTGCCCGTGCCCTGGCCCACCCTCGTGACCACCCTGACCTACGGCGTG
CAGTGCTTCAGCCGCTACCCCGACCACATGAAGCAGCACGACTTCTTCAAGTCCGCCATGCCCGAAGGCT
ACGTCCAGGAGCGCACCATCTTCTTCAAGGACGACGGCAACTACAAGACCCGCGCCGAGGTGAAGTTCGA
GGGCGACACCCTGGTGAACCGCATCGAGCTGAAGGGCATCGACTTCAAGGAGGACGGCAACATCCTGGGG
CACAAGCTGGAGTACAACTACAACAGCCACAACGTCTATATCATGGCCGACAAGCAGAAGAACGGCATCA
AGGTGAACTTCAAGATCCGCCACAACATCGAGGACGGCAGCGTGCAGCTCGCCGACCACTACCAGCAGAA
CACCCCCATCGGCGACGGCCCCGTGCTGCTGCCCGACAACCACTACCTGAGCACCCAGTCCGCCCTGAGC
AAAGACCCCAACGAGAAGCGCGATCACATGGTCCTGCTGGAGTTCGTGACCGCCGCCGGGATCACTCTCG
GCATGGACGAGCTGTACAAGGAATTCTAACTAGAGCTCGCTGATCAGCCTCGACTGTGCCTTCTAGTTGC
CAGCCATCTGTTGTTTGCCCCTCCCCCGTGCCTTCCTTGACCCTGGAAGGTGCCACTCCCACTGTCCTTT
CCTAATAAAATGAGGAAATTGCATCGCATTGTCTGAGTAGGTGTCATTCTATTCTGGGGGGTGGGGTGGG
GCAGGACAGCAAGGGGGAGGATTGGGAAGAGAATAGCAGGCATGCTGGGGAGCGGCCGCAGGAACCCCTA
GTGATGGAGTTGGCCACTCCCTCTCTGCGCGCTCGCTCGCTCACTGAGGCCGGGCGACCAAAGGTCGCCC
GACGCCCGGGCTTTGCCCGGGCGGCCTCAGTGAGCGAGCGAGCGCGCAGCTGCCTGCAGGGGCGCCTGAT
GCGGTATTTTCTCCTTACGCATCTGTGCGGTATTTCACACCGCATA
[95 nt withheld, positions 6837-6931]
T
[46 nt withheld, positions 6933-6978]
C
[141 nt withheld, positions 6980-7120]
CCTTTGACGTTGGAGTCCACGTTCTTT
[37 nt withheld, positions 7148-7184]
ACTCTATCTCGGGCTATTCTTTTGATTTATAAGGGATTTTGCCGATTTCGGTCTATTGGTTAAAAAATGA
GCTGATTTAACAAAAATTTAACGCGAATTTTAACAAAATATTAACGTTTACAATTTTATGGTGCACTCTC
AGTACAATCTGCTCTGATGCCGCATAGTTAAGCCAGCCCCGACACCCGCCAACACCCGCTGACGCGCCCT
GACGGGCTTGTCTGCTCCCGGCATCCGCTTACAGACAAGCTGTGACCGTCTCCGGGAGCTGCATGTGTCA
GAGGTTTTCACCGTCATCACCGAAACGCGCGAGACGAAAGGGCCTCGTGATACGCCTATTTTTATAGGTT
AATGTCATGATAATAATGGTTTCTTAGACGTCAGGTGGCACTTTTCGGGGAAATGTGCGCGGAACCCCTA
TTTGTTTATTTTTCTAAATACATTCAAATATGTATCCGCTCATGAGACAATAACCCTGATAAATGCTTCA
ATAATATTGAAAAAGGAAGAGTATGAGTATTCAACATTTCCGTGTCGCCCTTATTCCCTTTTTTGCGGCA
TTTTGCCTTCCTGTTTTTGCTCACCCAGAAACGCTGGTGAAAGTAAAAGATGCTGAAGATCAGTTGGGTG
CACGAGTGGGTTACATCGAACTGGATCTCAACAGCGGTAAGATCCTTGAGAGTTTTCGCCCCGAAGAACG
TTTTCCAATGATGAGCACTTTTAAAGTTCTGCTATGTGGCGCGGTATTATCCCGTATTGACGCCGGGCAA
GAGCAACTCGGTCGCCGCATACACTATTCTCAGAATGACTTGGTTGAGTACTCACCAGTCACAGAAAAGC
ATCTTACGGATGGCATGACAGTAAGAGAATTATGCAGTGCTGCCATAACCATGAGTGATAACACTGCGGC
CAACTTACTTCTGACAACGATCGGAGGACCGAAGGAGCTAACCGCTTTTTTGCACAACATGGGGGATCAT
GTAACTCGCCTTGATCGTTGGGAACCGGAGCTGAATGAAGCCATACCAAACGACGAGCGTGACACCACGA
TGCCTGTAGCAATGGCAACAACGTTGCGCAAACTATTAACTGGCGAACTACTTACTCTAGCTTCCCGGCA
ACAATTAATAGACTGGATGGAGGCGGATAAAGTTGCAGGACCACTTCTGCGCTCGGCCCTTCCGGCTGGC
TGGTTTATTGCTGATAAATCTGGAGCCGGTGAGCGTGGAAGCCGCGGTATCATTGCAGCACTGGGGCCAG
ATGGTAAGCCCTCCCGTATCGTAGTTATCTACACGACGGGGAGTCAGGCAACTATGGATGAACGAAATAG
ACAGATCGCTGAGATAGGTGCCTCACTGATTAAGCATTGGTAACTGTCAGACCAAGTTTACTCATATATA
CTTTAGATTGATTTAAAACTTCATTTTTAATTTAAAAGGATCTAGGTGAAGATCCTTTTTGATAATCTCA
TGACCAAAATCCCTTAACGTGAGTTTTCGTTCCACTGAGCGTCAGACCCCGTAGAAAAGATCAAAGGATC
TTCTTGAGATCCTTTTTTTCTGCGCGTAATCTGCTGCTTGCAAACAAAAAAACCACCGCTACCAGCGGTG
GTTTGTTTGCCGGATCAAGAGCTACCAACTCTTTTTCCGAAGGTAACTGGCTTCAGCAGAGCGCAGATAC
CAAATACTGTTCTTCTAGTGTAGCCGTAGTTAGGCCACCACTTCAAGAACTCTGTAGCACCGCCTACATA
CCTCGCTCTGCTAATCCTGTTACCAGTGGCTGCTGCCAGTGGCGATAAGTCGTGTCTTACCGGGTTGGAC
TCAAGACGATAGTTACCGGATAAGGCGCAGCGGTCGGGCTGAACGGGGGGTTCGTGCACACAGCCCAGCT
TGGAGCGAACGACCTACACCGAACTGAGATACCTACAGCGTGAGCTATGAGAAAGCGCCACGCTTCCCGA
AGGGAGAAAGGCGGACAGGTATCCGGTAAGCGGCAGGGTCGGAACAGGAGAGCGCACGAGGGAGCTTCCA
GGGGGAAACGCCTGGTATCTTTATAGTCCTGTCGGGTTTCGCCACCTCTGACTTGAGCGTCGATTTTTGT
GATGCTCGTCAGGGGGGCGGAGCCTATGGAAAAACGCCAGCAACGCGGCCTTTTTACGGTTCCTGGCCTT
TTGCTGGCCTTTTGCTCACATGTGAGGGCCTATTTCCCATGATTCCTTCATATTTGCATATACGATACAA
GGCTGTTAGAGAGATAATTGGAATTAATTTGACTGTAAACACAAAGATATTAGTACAAAATACGTGACGT
AGAAAGTAATAATTTCTTGGGTAGTTTGCAGTTTTAAAATTATGTTTTAAAATGGACTATCATATGCTTA
CCGTAACTTGAAAGTATTTCGATTTCTTGGCTTTATATATCTTGTGGAAAGGACGAAACACCGGTGGCAC
GTGCAGTGTACAGTTTTAGAGCTAGAAATAGCAAGTTAAAATAAGGCTAGTCCGTTATCAACTTGAAAAA
GTGGCACCGAGTCGGTGCTTTTTTGTTTTAGAGCTAGAAATAGCAAGTTAAAATAAGGCTAGTCCGTTTT
TAGCGCGTGCGCCAATTCTGCAGACAAATGGCTCTAGAGGTACCAGTAATT
